Addgene plasmid #176516: pAG8Ha-SERBP1(149-400)
Purpose: Expresses the human C-terminal SERBP1 149-400 construct.
Depositing lab: David Libich. Depositing organization: University of Texas Health Science Center at San Antonio. Publication: Structural Characterization of the RNA-Binding Protein SERBP1 Reveals Intrinsic Disorder and Atypical RNA Binding Modes. Baudin A, Moreno-Romero AK, Xu X, Selig EE, Penalva LOF, Libich DS. Front Mol Biosci. 2021 Sep 24;8:744707. doi: 10.3389/fmolb.2021.744707. eCollection 2021. PubMed 34631798.
Backbone
  Vector backbone: pAG8Ha
  Backbone size w/o insert (bp): 5000
  Total vector size (bp): 5760
  Vector type: Bacterial Expression
Growth in bacteria
  Bacterial resistance: Ampicillin, 100 μg/mL
  Growth temperature: 37°C
  Growth strain: DH5alpha
  Copy number: Unknown
Gene/Insert
  Gene/Insert name: SERBP1 149-400 (alt name: SERPINE1 mRNA binding protein 1)
  Species: H. sapiens (human)
  Insert size (bp): 760
  Mutation: deleted amino acids 1-148 and 401-408
  GenBank ID: NM_001018067.2
  Entrez Gene: SERBP1 (a.k.a. CGI-55, CHD3IP, HABP4L, Hero45, PAI-RBP1, PAIRBP1)
  Promoter: T7
  Tag / fusion protein: His8 tag, linker, TEV site (N terminal on insert)
  Cloning method: Restriction Enzyme; 5′ cloning site KasI (unknown if destroyed); 3′ cloning site BamHI (unknown if destroyed)
  Sequencing primers: 5′ T7; 3′ T7 reverse
Terms and licenses: Academic/Nonprofit Terms; Industry Terms: Not Available to Industry
How to cite: pAG8Ha-SERBP1(149-400) was a gift from David Libich (Addgene plasmid # 176516 ; http://n2t.net/addgene:176516 ; RRID:Addgene_176516)
