[The description below was written by a language model from this plasmid's Addgene catalogue record and pLannotate feature annotations shown in this document.]
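Description:
pAG8Ha-SERBP1(149-400) is a bacterial expression plasmid for producing a truncated, C-terminal portion of human SERBP1 (SERPINE1 mRNA binding protein 1) in E. coli. The backbone, pAG8Ha, has a pBR322-like architecture. It carries a ColE1/pMB1-type origin together with the bom mobility region and the rop gene, which normally holds copy number down, although the catalogue lists copy number as unknown. Selection is by ampicillin through the bla gene and its own promoter. The annotation also detects several fragments of the tetracycline efflux gene and its promoter flanking the expression cassette. This suggests the cassette interrupts the old tetracycline marker, and tetracycline is not listed as a selection.

The expression cassette is driven by a T7 promoter followed by the phage T7 gene 10 ribosome binding site, so it needs a host that supplies T7 RNA polymerase. The open reading frame begins with an 8xHis affinity tag, a short linker and a TEV protease recognition site (picked up by the annotation as a fragment of a composite TEV tag). This arrangement allows metal-affinity purification and later removal of the tag. Next comes the SERBP1 coding region for residues 149-400, with amino acids 1-148 and 401-408 deleted, cloned between KasI and BamHI. A short match to a T7 gene 10B-derived sequence lies between the insert and the T7 terminator; this is probably residual vector sequence rather than an intended fusion, since the record lists no C-terminal tag.

The sequenced record is 5,372 nt, somewhat shorter than the 5,760 bp total given in the catalogue. The associated work concerns structural characterization of SERBP1's intrinsic disorder and RNA binding, which fits use of this plasmid to make recombinant protein for biophysical studies.
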