Features (pLannotate 1.2.2; 19 found; start..end, strand, type, name):
    104..208     +  promoter       AmpR promoter: bla
    209..1069    +  CDS            AmpR: β-lactamase; bla; confers resistance to ampicillin, carbenicillin, and related antibiotics
   1240..1828    +  rep_origin     ori: high-copy-number ColE1/pMB1/pBR322/pUC origin of replication
   2014..2153    -  misc_feature   bom: basis of mobility region from pBR322
   2255..2446    -  CDS            rop: Rop protein, which maintains plasmids at low copy number; rop
   2463..2843    +  CDS            YPB1_ECOLX: Protein predicted: Swiss-Prot protein existence level 4. From Escherichia coli.
   3085..3167    -  CDS            TcR (fragment): tetracycline efflux protein; tet; confers resistance to tetracycline
   3167..3856    -  CDS            TcR (fragment): tetracycline efflux protein; tet; confers resistance to tetracycline
   3886..4050    -  CDS            TcR (fragment): tetracycline efflux protein; tet; confers resistance to tetracycline
   4051..4126    -  CDS            TcR (fragment): tetracycline efflux protein; tet; confers resistance to tetracycline
   4148..4166    +  promoter       T7 promoter: promoter for bacteriophage T7 RNA polymerase
   4198..4220    +  RBS            RBS: efficient ribosome binding site from bacteriophage T7 gene 10 (Olins and Rangwala, 1989)
   4235..4258    +  CDS            8xHis: 8xHis affinity tag
   4264..4284    +  CDS            capTEV™ (fragment): composite tag for in vivo biotinylation, TEV protease cleavage, and 6xHis tagging
   4289..5044    +  CDS            SERBP1 (fragment): PAIRB_HUMAN - Also known as PAIRBP1. Experimental evidence at protein level: Swiss-Prot protein existence level 1. May play a role in the regulation of mRNA stability. Binds to the 3'-most 134 nt of the SERPINE1/PAI1 mRNA, a region which confers cyclic nucleotide regulation of message decay. Seems to play a role in PML-nuclear bodies formation (PubMed:28695742). From Homo sapiens (Human).
   5055..5104    +  CDS            SET1 (fragment): solubility-enhancement tag derived from T7 phage gene 10B
   5112..5159    +  terminator     T7 terminator: transcription terminator for bacteriophage T7 RNA polymerase
   5182..5286    -  CDS            TcR (fragment): tetracycline efflux protein; tet; confers resistance to tetracycline
   5334..5363    -  promoter       tet promoter: E. coli promoter for tetracycline efflux protein gene
>Addgene plasmid #176516 | pAG8Ha-SERBP1(149-400) | addgene full sequence | sequence record 347057 | Addgene NGS Result
TTCTTGAAGACGAAAGGGCCTCGTGATACGCCTATTTTTATAGGTTAATGTCATGATAATAATGGTTTCT
TAGACGTCAGGTGGCACTTTTCGGGGAAATGTGCGCGGAACCCCTATTTGTTTATTTTTCTAAATACATT
CAAATATGTATCCGCTCATGAGACAATAACCCTGATAAATGCTTCAATAATATTGAAAAAGGAAGAGTAT
GAGTATTCAACATTTCCGTGTCGCCCTTATTCCCTTTTTTGCGGCATTTTGCCTTCCTGTTTTTGCTCAC
CCAGAAACGCTGGTGAAAGTAAAAGATGCTGAAGATCAGTTGGGTGCACGAGTGGGTTACATCGAACTGG
ATCTCAACAGCGGTAAGATCCTTGAGAGTTTTCGCCCCGAAGAACGTTTTCCAATGATGAGCACTTTTAA
AGTTCTGCTATGTGGCGCGGTATTATCCCGTGTTGACGCCGGGCAAGAGCAACTCGGTCGCCGCATACAC
TATTCTCAGAATGACTTGGTTGAGTACTCACCAGTCACAGAAAAGCATCTTACGGATGGCATGACAGTAA
GAGAATTATGCAGTGCTGCCATAACCATGAGTGATAACACTGCGGCCAACTTACTTCTGACAACGATCGG
AGGACCGAAGGAGCTAACCGCTTTTTTGCACAACATGGGGGATCATGTAACTCGCCTTGATCGTTGGGAA
CCGGAGCTGAATGAAGCCATACCAAACGACGAGCGTGACACCACGATGCCTGCAGCAATGGCAACAACGT
TGCGCAAACTATTAACTGGCGAACTACTTACTCTAGCTTCCCGGCAACAATTAATAGACTGGATGGAGGC
GGATAAAGTTGCAGGACCACTTCTGCGCTCGGCCCTTCCGGCTGGCTGGTTTATTGCTGATAAATCTGGA
GCCGGTGAGCGTGGGTCTCGCGGTATCATTGCAGCACTGGGGCCAGATGGTAAGCCCTCCCGTATCGTAG
TTATCTACACGACGGGGAGTCAGGCAACTATGGATGAACGAAATAGACAGATCGCTGAGATAGGTGCCTC
ACTGATTAAGCATTGGTAACTGTCAGACCAAGTTTACTCATATATACTTTAGATTGATTTAAAACTTCAT
TTTTAATTTAAAAGGATCTAGGTGAAGATCCTTTTTGATAATCTCATGACCAAAATCCCTTAACGTGAGT
TTTCGTTCCACTGAGCGTCAGACCCCGTAGAAAAGATCAAAGGATCTTCTTGAGATCCTTTTTTTCTGCG
CGTAATCTGCTGCTTGCAAACAAAAAAACCACCGCTACCAGCGGTGGTTTGTTTGCCGGATCAAGAGCTA
CCAACTCTTTTTCCGAAGGTAACTGGCTTCAGCAGAGCGCAGATACCAAATACTGTCCTTCTAGTGTAGC
CGTAGTTAGGCCACCACTTCAAGAACTCTGTAGCACCGCCTACATACCTCGCTCTGCTAATCCTGTTACC
AGTGGCTGCTGCCAGTGGCGATAAGTCGTGTCTTACCGGGTTGGACTCAAGACGATAGTTACCGGATAAG
GCGCAGCGGTCGGGCTGAACGGGGGGTTCGTGCACACAGCCCAGCTTGGAGCGAACGACCTACACCGAAC
TGAGATACCTACAGCGTGAGCTATGAGAAAGCGCCACGCTTCCCGAAGGGAGAAAGGCGGACAGGTATCC
GGTAAGCGGCAGGGTCGGAACAGGAGAGCGCACGAGGGAGCTTCCAGGGGGAAACGCCTGGTATCTTTAT
AGTCCTGTCGGGTTTCGCCACCTCTGACTTGAGCGTCGATTTTTGTGATGCTCGTCAGGGGGGCGGAGCC
TATGGAAAAACGCCAGCAACGCGGCCTTTTTACGGTTCCTGGCCTTTTGCTGGCCTTTTGCTCACATGTT
CTTTCCTGCGTTATCCCCTGATTCTGTGGATAACCGTATTACCGCCTTTGAGTGAGCTGATACCGCTCGC
CGCAGCCGAACGACCGAGCGCAGCGAGTCAGTGAGCGAGGAAGCGGAAGAGCGCCTGATGCGGTATTTTC
TCCTTACGCATCTGTGCGGTATTTCACACCGCAATGGTGCACTCTCAGTACAATCTGCTCTGATGCCGCA
TAGTTAAGCCAGTATACACTCCGCTATCGCTACGTGACTGGGTCATGGCTGCGCCCCGACACCCGCCAAC
ACCCGCTGACGCGCCCTGACGGGCTTGTCTGCTCCCGGCATCCGCTTACAGACAAGCTGTGACCGTCTCC
GGGAGCTGCATGTGTCAGAGGTTTTCACCGTCATCACCGAAACGCGCGAGGCAGCTGCGGTAAAGCTCAT
CAGCGTGGTCGTGAAGCGATTCACAGATGTCTGCCTGTTCATCCGCGTCCAGCTCGTTGAGTTTCTCCAG
AAGCGTTAATGTCTGGCTTCTGATAAAGCGGGCCATGTTAAGGGCGGTTTTTTCCTGTTTGGTCACTGAT
GCCTCCGTGTAAGGGGGATTTCTGTTCATGGGGGTAATGATACCGATGAAACGAGAGAGGATGCTCACGA
TACGGGTTACTGATGATGAACATGCCCGGTTACTGGAACGTCGTGAGGGTAAACAACTGGCGGTATGGAT
GCGGCGGGACCAGAGAAAAATCACTCAGGGTCAATGCCAGCGCTTCGTTAATACAGATGTAGGTGTTCCA
CAGGGTAGCCAGCAGCATCCTGCGATGCAGATCCGGAACATAATGGTGCAGGGCGCTGACTTCCGCGTTT
CCAGACTTTACGAAACACGGAAACCGAAGACCATTCATGTTGTTGCTCAGGTCGCAGACGTTTTGCAGCA
GCAGTCGCTTCACGTTCGCTCGCGTATCGGTGATTCATTCTGCTAACCAGTAAGGCAACCCCGCCAGCCT
AGCCGGGTCCTCAACGACAGGAGCACGATCATGCACACCCGTGGCCAGGACCCAACGCTGCCCGAGATGC
GCCGCGTGCGGCTGCTGGAGATGGCGGACGCGATGGATATGTTCTGCCAAGGGTTGGTTTGCGCATTCAC
AGTTCTCCGCAAGAATTGATTGGCTCCAATTCTTGGAGTGGTGAATCCGTTAGCGAGGTGCCGCCGGCTT
CCATTCAGGTCGAGGTGGCCCGGCTCCATGCACCGCGACGCAACGCGGGGAGGCAGACAAGGTATAGGGC
GGCACCTACAATCCATGACAAGGTATAGGGCGGCACCTACAATCCATGCCAACCCGTTCCATGTGCTCGC
CGAGGCGGCATAAATCGCCGTGACGATCAGCGGTCCAATGATCGAAGTTAGGCTGGTAAGAGCCGCGAGC
GATCCTTGAAGCTGTCCCTGATGGTCGTCATCTACCTGCCTGGACAGCATGGCCTGCAACGCGGGCATCC
CGATGCCGCCGGAAGCGAGAAGAATCATAATGGGGAAGGCCATCCAGCCTCGCGTCGCGAACGCCAGCAA
GACGTAGCCCAGCGCGTCGGCCGCCATGCCGGCGATAATGGCCTGCTTCTCGCCGAAACGTTTGGTGGCG
GGACCAGTGACGAAGGCTTGAGCGAGGGCGTGCAAGATTCCGAATACCGCAAGCGACAGGCCGATCATCG
TCGCGCTCCAGCGAAAGCGGTCCTCGCCGAAAATGACCCAGAGCGCTGCCGGCACCTGTCCTACGAGTTG
CATGATAAAGAAGACAGTCATAAGTGCGGCGACGATAGTCATGCCCCGCGCCCACCGGAAGGAGCTGACT
GGGTTGAAGGCTCTCAAGGGCATCGGTTGACGCTCTCCCTTATGCGACTCCTGCATTAGGAAGCAGCCCA
GTAGTAGGTTGAGGCCGTTGAGCACCGCCGCCGCAAGGAATGGTGCATGCAAGGAGATGGAGCCCAACAG
TCCCCCCATGCAAGGAGATGGAGCCCAACAGTCCCCATGCAAGGAGATGGAGCCCAACAGTCCCACGGCC
ACGGGGCCTGCCACCATACCCACGCCGAAACAAGCGCTCATGAGCCCGAAGTGGCGAGCCCGATCTTCCC
CATCGGTGATGTCGGCGATATAGGCGCAAGCAACCGCACCTGTAGCGCCGGTGATGCCGGGTCGGCGATA
TAGGCGCAAGCAACCGCACCTGTAGCGCCGGTGATGCCGGCCACGATGCGTCCGGCGTAGAGGATCGAGA
TCTCGATCCCGCGAAATTAATACGACTCACTATAGGGAGACCACAACGGTTTCCCTCTAGAAATAATTTT
GTTTAACTTTAAGAAGGAGATATACCATATGGACCACCATCACCACCACCATCACCATGCTAGCGAGAAT
CTTTATTTTCAGGGCGCCGGCGAATTCAGCGTTGACCGTCCGATCATCGATCGTCCGATCCGTGGCCGTG
GTGGCCTGGGTCGTGGCCGTGGTGGCCGTGGTCGTGGTATGGGTCGTGGCGACGGTTTCGATAGCCGTGG
TAAGCGTGAGTTCGACCGTCACAGCGGCAGCGATCGTAGCAGCTTCAGCCACTACAGCGGTCTGAAACAC
GAAGACAAGCGTGGTGGCAGCGGTAGCCACAACTGGGGCACCGTGAAGGATGAGCTGACCGAAAGCCCGA
AATACATCCAGAAGCAGATCAGCTACAACTACAGCGACCTGGATCAGAGCAACGTGACCGAGGAAACCCC
GGAGGGCGAGGAACACCACCCGGTTGCTGACACCGAAAACAAGGAGAACGAAGTGGAGGAAGTTAAAGAG
GAAGGCCCGAAGGAGATGACCCTGGACGAATGGAAAGCTATCCAGAACAAAGATCGTGCGAAGGTTGAGT
TCAACATCCGTAAGCCGAACGAAGGCGCTGACGGCCAGTGGAAAAAGGGTTTCGTGCTGCACAAAAGCAA
GAGCGAGGAAGCTCACGCGGAGGACAGCGTTATGGATCACCACTTCCGTAAACCGGCGAACGACATCACC
AGCCAGCTGGAAATCAACTTCGGTGATCTGGGTCGTCCGGGTCGTGGTGGCCGTGGTGGCCGTGGTGGCC
GTGGTCGTGGTGGCCGTCCGAACCGTGGCAGCCGTACCGACAAGAGCAGCGCTAGCGCTCCGGATGTTGA
TGATTAAGGATCCGGCTGCTAACAAAGCCCGAAAGGAAGCTGAGTTGGCTGCTGCCACCGCTGAGCAATA
ACTAGCATAACCCCTTGGGGCCTCTAAACGGGTCTTGAGGGGTTTTTTGCTGAAAGGAGGAACTATATCC
GGATATCCCGCAAGAGGCCCGGCAGTACCGGCATAACCAAGCCTATGCCTACAGCATCCAGGGTGACGGT
GCCGAGGATGACGATGAGCGCATTGTTAGATTTCATACACGGTGCCTGACTGCGTTAGCAATTTAACTGT
GATAAACTACCGCATTAAAGCTTATCGGATGATAAGCTGTCAAACATGAGAA
